Addgene plasmid #197403: pAC09
Purpose: Honey bee gut symbiont broad-host range vector with constitutive E2-crimson, ampR and RSF1010 replicon
Depositing lab: Yolanda Schaerli. Depositing organization: Universite de Lausanne (UNIL). Publication: An engineered bacterial symbiont allows noninvasive biosensing of the honey bee gut environment. Chhun A, Moriano-Gutierrez S, Zoppi F, Cabirol A, Engel P, Schaerli Y. PLoS Biol. 2024 Mar 5;22(3):e3002523. doi: 10.1371/journal.pbio.3002523. eCollection 2024 Mar. PubMed 38442124.
Backbone
  Vector backbone: pAC08
  Vector type: Synthetic Biology
Growth in bacteria
  Bacterial resistance: Ampicillin, 100 μg/mL
  Growth temperature: 37°C
  Growth strain: DH5alpha
  Copy number: High Copy
Gene/Insert
  Gene/Insert name: RESF1010 replicon
  Species: unknown
  Cloning method: Gibson Cloning
Terms and licenses: Academic/Nonprofit Terms; Industry Terms: Not Available to Industry
How to cite: pAC09 was a gift from Yolanda Schaerli (Addgene plasmid # 197403 ; http://n2t.net/addgene:197403 ; RRID:Addgene_197403)
