[The description below was written by a language model from this plasmid's Addgene catalogue record and pLannotate feature annotations shown in this document.]
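Description:
pAC09 is a 7.8 kb broad-host-range synthetic biology plasmid built on the pAC08 backbone by Gibson assembly, intended for use in bacterial symbionts of the honey bee gut. It is propagated in E. coli under ampicillin selection, with β-lactamase expressed from its native bla promoter. The catalogue lists it as high copy, and the insert field names the RSF1010 replicon itself, with the species given as unknown.

Replication relies on the RSF1010 system rather than a narrow-host-range E. coli origin. The annotated sequence contains RSF1010 oriV together with RepA, a RepC segment annotated as a fragment, and the mobA reading frame, which is also known as repB and supplies the primase function. These plasmid-encoded proteins act at oriV largely independently of host initiation factors, which is what allows RSF1010 derivatives to be maintained in many Gram-negative species. An R1162-like antisense RNA, a regulatory element of this plasmid family, is also detected next to repA. The mobilisation region is retained as well: oriT lies between mobA and mobC, so the plasmid should be transferable by conjugation when a helper supplies the transfer apparatus, a common way of delivering DNA into non-model bacteria.

The payload is E2-Crimson, a rapidly maturing, tetrameric far-red fluorescent protein derived from Discosoma. The record describes it as constitutively expressed, but the feature table does not annotate the promoter, ribosome binding site or terminator that drive it, so these are not stated. The plasmid serves as a fluorescent labelling vector for gut symbiont cells, and the associated work concerns engineering a symbiont for noninvasive biosensing of the honey bee gut environment.
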