Features (pLannotate 1.2.2; 10 found; start..end, strand, type, name):
    350..2476    -  CDS            mobA: MOBA2_ECOLX - Also known as repB. Experimental evidence at protein level: Swiss-Prot protein existence level 1. Part of the relaxosome complex that is responsible for plasmid transfer during conjugation. Locally unwinds DNA and catalyzes the cleavage of one of the DNA strands at oriT. The cleaved strand is then transferred through the dedicated type IV secretion apparatus. MobA remains covalently linked at the 5' end of the strand, and once in the recipient cell, it probably catalyzes the rejoining of the two ends of the strand, re-forming the circular plasmid DNA. The primase activity of MobA
   2557..2644    -  oriT           RSF1010 oriT: origin of transfer of the broad-host-range plasmid RSF1010 (Scholz et al., 1989)
   2675..2956    +  CDS            mobC: MOBC_ECOLX - Protein predicted: Swiss-Prot protein existence level 4. This protein is essential to promote the specific transfer of the plasmid in the presence of conjugative plasmids. From Escherichia coli.
   2986..3380    +  rep_origin     RSF1010 oriV: replication origin of the broad-host-range plasmid RSF1010; requires the RSF1010 RepA/B/C proteins for replication (Scholz et al., 1989)
   4004..4678    +  CDS            E2-Crimson: E2-Crimson is a basic (constitutively fluorescent) far red fluorescent protein published in 2009, derived from Discosoma sp.. It is reported to be a rapidly-maturing tetramer with low acid sensitivity.
   4942..5802    -  CDS            AmpR: β-lactamase; bla; confers resistance to ampicillin, carbenicillin, and related antibiotics
   5803..5907    -  promoter       AmpR promoter: bla
   5960..6811    -  CDS            RSF1010 RepC (fragment): replication protein C of the broad-host-range plasmid RSF1010 (Scholz et al., 1989); repC
   6798..7637    -  CDS            RSF1010 RepA: replication protein A of the broad-host-range plasmid RSF1010 (Scholz et al., 1989); repA
   7629..7703    -  ncRNA          Plasmid R1162: Accession: RF00043 - R1162-like plasmid antisense RNA
>Addgene plasmid #197403 | pAC09 | addgene full sequence | sequence record 442534 | Addgene NGS Result
ATATCGCGCTTGGCGTACAGCGTCAGGGCTGGCCAGCAGGTCGCCGGTCTGCTTGTCCTTTTGGTCTTTC
ATATCAGTCACCGAGAAACTTGCCGGGGCCGAAAGGCTTGTCTTCGCGGAACAAGGACAAGGTGCAGCCG
TCAAGGTTAAGGCTGGCCATATCAGCGACTGAAAAGCGGCCAGCCTCGGCCTTGTTTGACGTATAACCAA
AGCCACCGGGCAACCAATAGCCCTTGTCACTTTTGATCAGGTAGACCGACCCTGAAGCGCTTTTTTCGTA
TTCCATAAAACCCCCTTCTGTGCGTGAGTACTCATAGTATAACAGGCGTGAGTACCAACGCAAGCACTAC
ATGCTGAAATCTGGCCCGCCCCTGTCCATGCCTCGCTGGCGGGGTGCCGGTGCCCGTGCCAGCTCGGCCC
GCGCAAGCTGGACGCTGGGCAGACCCATGACCTTGCTGACGGTGCGCTCGATGTAATCCGCTTCGTGGCC
GGGCTTGCGCTCTGCCAGCGCTGGGCTGGCCTCGGCCATGGCCTTGCCGATTTCCTCGGCACTGCGGCCC
CGGCTGGCCAGCTTCTGCGCGGCGATAAAGTCGCACTTGCTGAGGTCATGACCGAAGCGCTTGACCAGCC
CGGCCATCTCGCTGCGGTACTCGTCCAGCGCCGTGCGCCGGTGGCGGCTAAGCTGCCGCTCGGGCAGTTC
GAGGCTGGCCAGCCTGCGGGCCTTCTCCTGCTGCCGCTGGGCCTGCTCGATCTGCTGGCCAGCCTGCTGC
ACCAGCGCCGGGCCAGCGGTGGCGGTCTTGCCCTTGGATTCACGCAGCAGCACCCACGGCTGATAACCGG
CGCGGGTGGTGTGCTTGTCCTTGCGGTTGGTGAAGCCCGCCAAGCGGCCATAGTGGCGGCTGTCGGCGCT
GGCCGGGTCGGCGTCGTACTCGCTGGCCAGCGTCCGGGCAATCTGCCCCCGAAGTTCACCGCCTGCGGCG
TCGGCCACCTTGACCCATGCCTGATAGTTCTTCGGGCTGGTTTCCACTACCAGGGCAGGCTCCCGGCCCT
CGGCTTTCATGTCATCCAGGTCAAACTCGCTGAGGTCGTCCACCAGCACCAGACCATGCCGCTCCTGCTC
GGCGGGCCTGATATACACGTCATTGCCCTGGGCATTCATCCGCTTGAGCCATGGCGTGTTCTGGAGCACT
TCGGCGGCTGACCATTCCCGGTTCATCATCTGGCCGGTGGTGGCGTCCCTGACGCCGATATCGAAGCGCT
CACAGCCCATGGCCTTGAGCTGTCGGCCTATGGCCTGCAAAGTCCTGTCGTTCTTCATCGGGCCACCAAG
CGCAGCCAGATCGAGCCGTCCTCGGTTGTCAGTGGCGTCAGGTCGAGCAAGAGCAACGATGCGATCAGCA
GCACCACCGTAGGCATCATGGAAGCCAGCATCACGGTTAGCCATAGCTTCCAGTGCCACCCCCGCGACGC
GCTCCGGGCGCTCTGCGCGGCGCTGCTCACCTCGGCGGCTACCTCCCGCAACTCTTTGGCCAGCTCCACC
CATGCCGCCCCTGTCTGGCGCTGGGCTTTCAGCCACTCCGCCGCCTGCGCCTCGCTGGCCTGCTGGGTCT
GGCTCATGACCTGCCGGGCTTCGTCGGCCAGTGTCGCCATGCTCTGGGCCAGCGGTTCGATCTGCTCCGC
TAACTCGTTGATGCCTCTGGATTTCTTCACTCTGTCGATTGCGTTCATGGTCTATTGCCTCCCGGTATTC
CTGTAAGTCGATGATCTGGGCGTTGGCGGTGTCGATGTTCAGGGCCACGTCTGCCCGGTCGGTGCGGATG
CCCCGGCCTTCCATCTCCACCACGTTCGGCCCCAGGTGAACACCGGGCAGGCGCTCGATGCCCTGCGCCT
CAAGTGTTCTGTGGTCAATGCGGGCGTCGTGGCCAGCCCGCTCTAATGCCCGGTTGGCATGGTCGGCCCA
TGCCTCGCGGGTCTGCTCAAGCCATGCCTTGGGCTTGAGCGCTTCGGTCTTCTGTGCCCCGCCCTTCTCC
GGGGTCTTGCCGTTGTACCGCTTGAACCACTGAGCGGCGGGCCGCTCGATGCCGTCATTGATCCGCTCGG
AGATCATCAGGTGGCAGTGCGGGTTCTCGCCGCCACCGGCATGGATGGCCAGCGTATACGGCAGGCGCTC
GGCACCGGTCAGGTGCTGGGCGAACTCGGACGCCAGCGCCTTCTGCTGGTCGAGGGTCAGCTCGACCGGC
AGGGCAAATTCGACCTCCTTGAACAGCCGCCCATTGGCGCGTTCATACAGGTCGGCAGCATCCCAGTAGT
CGGCGGGCCGCTCGACGAACTCCGGCATGTGCCCGGATTCGGCGTGCAAGACTTCATCCATGTCGCGGGC
ATACTTGCCTTCGCGCTGGATGTAGTCGGCCTTGGCCCTGGCCGATTGGCCGCCCGACCTGCTGCCGGTT
TTCGCCGTAAGGTGATAAATCGCCATGCTGCCTCGCTGTTGCTTTTGCTTTTCGGCTCCATGCAATGGCC
CTCGGAGAGCGCACCGCCCGAAGGGTGGCCGTTAGGCCAGTTTCTCGAAGAGAAACCGGTAAGTGCGCCC
TCCCCTACAAAGTAGGGTCGGGATTGCCGCCGCTGTGCCTCCATGATAGCCTACGAGACAGCACATTAAC
AATGGGGTGTCAAGATGGTTAAGGGGAGCAACAAGGCGGCGGATCGGCTGGCCAAGCTCGAAGAACAACG
AGCGCGAATCAATGCCGAAATTCAGCGGGTGCGGGCAAGGGAACAGCAGCAAGAGCGCAAGAACGAAACA
AGGCGCAAGGTGCTGGTGGGGGCCATGATTTTGGCCAAGGTGAACAGCAGCGAGTGGCCGGAGGATCGGC
TCATGGCGGCAATGGATGCGTACCTTGAACGCGACCACGACCGCGCCTTGTTCGGTCTGCCGCCACGCCA
GAAGGATGAGCCGGGCTGAATGATCGACCGAGACAGGCCCTGCGGGGCTGCACACGCGCCCCCACCCTTC
GGGTAGGGGGAAAGGCCGCTAAAGCGGCTAAAAGCGCTCCAGCGTATTTCTGCGGGGTTTGGTGTGGGGT
TTAGCGGGCTTTGCCCGCCTTTCCCCCTGCCGCGCAGCGGTGGGGCGGTGTGTAGCCTAGCGCAGCGAAT
AGACCAGCTATCCGGCCTCTGGCCGGGCATATTGGGCAAGGGCAGCAGCGCCCCACAAGGGCGCTGATAA
CCGCGCCTAGTGGATTATTCTTAGATAATCATGGATGGATTTTTCCAACACCCCGCCAGCCCCCGCCCCT
GCTGGGTTTGCAGGTTTGGGGGCGTGACAGTTATTGCAGGGGTTCGTGACAGTTATTGCAGGGGGGCGTG
ACAGTTATTGCAGGGGTTCGTGACAGTTAGTACGGGAGTGACGGGCACTGGCTGGCAATGTCTAGCAACG
GCAGGCATTTCGGCTGAGGGTAAAAGAACTTTCCGCTAAGCGATAGACTGTATGTAAACACAGTATTGCA
AGGACGCGGAACATGCCTCATGTGGCGGCCAGGACGGCCAGCCGGGATCGGGATACTGGTCGTTACCAGA
GCCACCGACCCGAGCAAACCCTTCTCTATCAGATCGTTGACGAGTATTACCCGGCATTCGCTGCGCTTAT
GGCAGAGCAGGGAAAGGAATTGCCGGGCTATGTGCAACGGGAATTTGAAGAATTTCTCCAATGCGGGCGG
CTGGAGCATGGCTTTCTACGGGTTCGCTGCGAGTCTTGCCACGCCGAGCACCTGGTCGCTTTCAGAAATC
AATCTAAAGTATATATGAGTAAACTTGGTCTGACAGGCCCCTGAATTCGCATCTAGATGGTAGAGCCACA
AACAGCCGGTACAAGCAACGATCTCCAGGACCATCTGAATCATGCGCGGATGACACGAACTCACGACGCT
TTGGCAGTTTATTCTTGACATGTAGTGAGGGGGCTGGTATAATCACATAGTACTGTTATACAGAAACAGA
GGAGATATTACATATGGATAGCACTGAGAACGTCATCAAGCCCTTCATGCGCTTCAAGGTGCACATGGAG
GGCTCCGTGAACGGCCACGAGTTCGAGATCGAGGGCGTGGGCGAGGGCAAGCCCTACGAGGGCACCCAGA
CCGCCAAGCTGCAAGTGACCAAGGGCGGCCCCCTGCCCTTCGCCTGGGACATCCTGTCCCCCCAGTTCTT
CTACGGCTCCAAGGCGTACATCAAGCACCCCGCCGACATCCCCGACTACCTCAAGCAGTCCTTCCCCGAG
GGCTTCAAGTGGGAGCGCGTGATGAACTTCGAGGACGGCGGCGTGGTGACCGTGACCCAGGACTCCTCCC
TGCAGGACGGCACCCTCATCTACCACGTGAAGTTCATCGGCGTGAACTTCCCCTCCGACGGCCCCGTAAT
GCAGAAGAAGACTCTGGGCTGGGAGCCCTCCACTGAGCGCAACTACCCCCGCGACGGCGTGCTGAAGGGC
GAGAACCACATGGCGCTGAAGCTGAAGGGCGGCGGCCACTACCTGTGTGAGTTCAAGTCCATCTACATGG
CCAAGAAGCCCGTGAAGCTGCCCGGCTACCACTACGTGGACTACAAGCTCGACATCACCTCCCACAACGA
GGACTACACCGTGGTGGAGCAGTACGAGCGCGCCGAGGCCCGCCACCACCTGTTCCAGACTCACGGTATG
GACGAATTGTACAAGCACGACGAATTGTAAATCCGTAATCGTTAATCCGCAAATAACGTAAAAACCCGCT
TCGGCGGGTTTTTTTATGGGGGGAGTTTAGGGAAAGAGCATTTGTCAGCTGGATCAGCAGATGGGAACCG
GATACTCGAGCGGCCGCGATTATCAAAAAGGATCTTCACCTAGATCCTTTTAAATTAAAAATGAAGTTTT
AAATCAATCTAAAGTATATATGAGTAAACTTGGTCTGACAGTTACCAATGCTTAATCAGTGAGGCACCTA
TCTCAGCGATCTGTCTATTTCGTTCATCCATAGTTGCCTGACTCCCCGTCGTGTAGATAACTACGATACG
GGAGGGCTTACCATCTGGCCCCAGTGCTGCAATGATACCGCGGGACCCACGCTCACCGGCTCCAGATTTA
TCAGCAATAAACCAGCCAGCCGGAAGGGCCGAGCGCAGAAGTGGTCCTGCAACTTTATCCGCCTCCATCC
AGTCTATTAATTGTTGCCGGGAAGCTAGAGTAAGTAGTTCGCCAGTTAATAGTTTGCGCAACGTTGTTGC
CATTGCTACAGGCATCGTGGTGTCACGCTCGTCGTTTGGTATGGCTTCATTCAGCTCCGGTTCCCAACGA
TCAAGGCGAGTTACATGATCCCCCATGTTGTGCAAAAAAGCGGTTAGCTCCTTCGGTCCTCCGATCGTTG
TCAGAAGTAAGTTGGCCGCAGTGTTATCACTCATGGTTATGGCAGCACTGCATAATTCTCTTACTGTCAT
GCCATCCGTAAGATGCTTTTCTGTGACTGGTGAGTACTCAACCAAGTCATTCTGAGAATAGTGTATGCGG
CGACCGAGTTGCTCTTGCCCGGCGTCAATACGGGATAATACCGCGCCACATAGCAGAACTTTAAAAGTGC
TCATCATTGGAAAACGTTCTTCGGGGCGAAAACTCTCAAGGATCTTACCGCTGTTGAGATCCAGTTCGAT
GTAACCCACTCGTGCACCCAACTGATCTTCAGCATCTTTTACTTTCACCAGCGTTTCTGGGTGAGCAAAA
ACAGGAAGGCAAAATGCCGCAAAAAAGGGAATAAGGGCGACACGGAAATGTTGAATACTCATACTCTTCC
TTTTTCAATATTATTGAAGCATTTATCAGGGTTATTGTCTCATGAGCGGATACATATTTGAATGTATTTA
GAAAAATAAACAAATAGGGGTTCCGCGCACATTTCCCCGAAAAGTGCCACCTGTCATGACCAAAATCCCT
TAACGTGAGTCAGCCTGCCGCCTTGGGCCGGGTGATGTCGTACTTGCCCGCCGCGAACTCGGTTACCGTC
CAGCCCAGCGCGACCAGCTCCGGCAACGCCTCGCGCACCCGCTGGCGGCGCTTGCGCATGGTCGAACCAC
TGGCCTCTGACGGCCAGACATAGCCGCACAAGGTATCTATGGAAGCCTTGCCGGTTTTGCCGGGGTCGAT
CCAGCCACACAGCCGCTGGTGCAGCAGGCGGGCGGTTTCGCTGTCCAGCGCCCGCACCTCGTCCATGCTG
ATGCGCACATGCTGGCCGCCACCCATGACGGCCTGCGCGATCAAGGGGTTCAGGGCCACGTACAGGCGCC
CGTCCGCCTCGTCGCTGGCGTACTCCGACAGCAGCCGAAACCCCTGCCGCTTGCGGCCATTCTGGGCGAT
GATGGATACCTTCCAAAGGCGCTCGATGCAGTCCTGTATGTGCTTGAGCGCCCCACCACTATCGACCTCT
GCCCCGATTTCCTTTGCCAGCGCCCGATAGCTACCTTTGACCACCATGGCATCAGCGGTGACGGCCTCCC
ACTTGGGTTCCAGGAACAGCCGGAGCTGCCGTCCGCCTTCGGTCTTGGGTTCCGGGCCAAGCACTAGGCC
ATTAGGCCCAGCCATGGCCACCAGCCCTTGCAGGATGCGCAGATCATCAGCGCCCAGCGGCTCCGGGCCG
CTGAACTCGATCCGCTTGCCGTCGCCGTAGTCATACGTCACGTCCAGCTTGCTGCGCTTGCGCTCGCCCC
GCTTGAGGGCACGGAACAGGCCGGGGGCCAGACAGTGCGCCGGGTCGTGCCGGACGTGGCTGAGGCTGTG
CTTGTTCTTAGGCTTCACCACGGGGCACCCCCTTGCTCTTGCGCTGCCTCTCCAGCACGGCGGGCTTGAG
CACCCCGCCGTCATGCCGCCTGAACCACCGATCAGCGAACGGTGCGCCATAGTTGGCCTTGCTCACACCG
AAGCGGACGAAGAACCGGCGCTGGTCGTCGTCCACACCCCATTCCTCGGCCTCGGCGCTGGTCATGCTCG
ACAGGTAGGACTGCCAGCGGATGTTATCGACCAGTACCGAGCTGCCCCGGCTGGCCTGCTGCTGGTCGCC
TGCGCCCATCATGGCCGCGCCCTTGCTGGCATGGTGCAGGAACACGATAGAGCACCCGGTATCGGCGGCG
ATGGCCTCCATGCGACCGATGACCTGGGCCATGGGGCCGCTGGCGTTTTCTTCCTCGATGTGGAACCGGC
GCAGCGTGTCCAGCACCATCAGGCGGCGGCCCTCGGCGGCGCGCTTGAGGCCGTCGAACCACTCCGGGGC
CATGATGTTGGGCAGGCTGCCGATCAGCGGCTGGATCAGCAGGCCGTCAGCCACGGCTTGCCGTTCCTCG
GCGCTGAGGTGCGCCCCAAGGGCGTGCAGGCGGTGATGAATGGCGGTGGGCGGGTCTTCGGCGGGCAGGT
AGATCACCGGGCCGGTGGGCAGTTCGCCCACCTCCAGCAGATCCGGCCCGCCTGCAATCTGTGCGGCCAG
TTGCAGGGCCAGCATGGATTTACCGGCACCACCGGGCGACACCAGCGCCCCGACCGTACCGGCCACCATG
TTGGGCAAAACGTAGTCCAGCGGTGGCGGCGCTGCTGCGAACGCCTCCAGAATATTGATAGGCTTATGGG
TAGCCATTGATTGCCTCCTTTGCAGGCAGTTGGTGGTTAGGCGCTGGCGGGGTCACTACCCCCGCCCTGC
GCCGCTCTGAGTTCTTCCAGGCACTCGCGCAGCGCCTCGTATTCGTCGTCGGTCAGCCAGAACTTGCGCT
GACGCATCCCTTTGGCCTTCATGCGCTCGGC
